Addgene plasmid #108299: pX459V2.0-eSpCas9(1.1)+K810A+K855A
Purpose: (Empty Backbone) pX459 V2.0 (Plasmid #62988) with the K810A, K848A, K855A, K1003A, and R1060A mutations
Depositing lab: Yuichiro Miyaoka. Depositing organization: Tokyo Metropolitan Institute of Medical Science. Publication: Clustered regularly interspaced short palindromic repeats (CRISPR)/CRISPR-associated protein 9 with improved proof-reading enhances homology-directed repair. Kato-Inui T, Takahashi G, Hsu S, Miyaoka Y. Nucleic Acids Res. 2018 May 18;46(9):4677-4688. doi: 10.1093/nar/gky264. PubMed 29672770.
Backbone
  Vector backbone: pX459
  Backbone manufacturer: Dr. Feng Zhang's Lab
  Backbone size (bp): 9175
  Vector type: Mammalian Expression, CRISPR
  Selectable markers: Puromycin
Growth in bacteria
  Bacterial resistance: Ampicillin, 100 μg/mL
  Growth temperature: 37°C
  Growth strain: DH5alpha
  Copy number: High Copy
Gene/Insert
  Cloning method: Restriction Enzyme
  Sequencing primers: 5′ ACTATCATATGCTTACCGTAAC
Terms and licenses: Academic/Nonprofit Terms; Industry Terms: Not Available to Industry
How to cite: pX459V2.0-eSpCas9(1.1)+K810A+K855A was a gift from Yuichiro Miyaoka (Addgene plasmid # 108299 ; http://n2t.net/addgene:108299 ; RRID:Addgene_108299)
