[The description below was written by a language model from this plasmid's Addgene catalogue record and pLannotate feature annotations shown in this document.]
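Description:
pX459V2.0-eSpCas9(1.1)+K810A+K855A is an all-in-one mammalian CRISPR expression plasmid derived from the pX459 V2.0 backbone, deposited as an empty backbone of about 9.2 kb with no guide sequence. It encodes a Streptococcus pyogenes Cas9 variant carrying five alanine substitutions: K848A, K1003A and R1060A, which define eSpCas9(1.1), plus the additional K810A and K855A changes named in the plasmid title. The associated publication concerns Cas9 variants with improved proof-reading and their effect on homology-directed repair, so this construct appears to be one of a set of high-fidelity nucleases compared for precise genome editing.

The feature table shows two expression units. A human U6 RNA polymerase III promoter sits upstream of the S. pyogenes guide RNA scaffold, with a short gap between them where a user-designed spacer would be inserted by restriction enzyme cloning. Downstream, a hybrid promoter made of the CMV enhancer, chicken β-actin promoter and a hybrid intron drives the Cas9 coding sequence (annotated as contiguous N- and C-terminal portions), followed by a nucleoplasmin nuclear localization signal and then a puromycin N-acetyltransferase gene, ending in a bGH polyadenylation signal. The element linking Cas9 to the puromycin marker is not annotated, but both lie in the same transcription unit, allowing puromycin enrichment of transfected cells.

An AAV2 inverted terminal repeat and an f1 origin remain from the parental vector. The plasmid is propagated in E. coli through a high-copy ColE1/pUC-type origin with ampicillin resistance. The short bom and rop fragments annotated are likely incidental matches.
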