Features (pLannotate 1.2.2; 19 found; start..end, strand, type, name):
      1..241     +  promoter       U6 promoter: RNA polymerase III promoter for human U6 snRNA
    268..343     +  misc_RNA       gRNA scaffold: guide RNA scaffold for the Streptococcus pyogenes CRISPR/Cas9 system
    350..393     +  misc_RNA       gRNA scaffold (fragment): guide RNA scaffold for the Streptococcus pyogenes CRISPR/Cas9 system
    440..725     +  enhancer       CMV enhancer: human cytomegalovirus immediate early enhancer; contains an 18-bp deletion relative to the standard CMV enhancer
    727..1004    +  promoter       chicken β-actin promoter: No description available
   1005..1232    +  intron         hybrid intron: hybrid between chicken β-actin (CBA) and minute virus of mice (MMV) introns (Gray et al., 2011)
   1370..2971    +  CDS            Cas9(N): N-terminal portion of Streptococcus pyogenes Cas9 (Zetsche et al., 2015)
   2972..5470    +  CDS            Cas9(C): C-terminal portion of Streptococcus pyogenes Cas9 (Zetsche et al., 2015)
   5471..5518    +  CDS            nucleoplasmin NLS: bipartite nuclear localization signal from nucleoplasmin
   5588..6187    +  CDS            PuroR (fragment): puromycin N-acetyltransferase; pac from Streptomyces; confers resistance to puromycin
   6221..6332    +  polyA_signal   bGH poly(A) signal: bovine growth hormone polyadenylation signal
   6437..6577    +  repeat_region  AAV2 ITR: inverted terminal repeat of adeno-associated virus serotype 2 inverted
   6582..6633    -  misc_feature   bom (fragment): basis of mobility region from pBR322
   6652..7107    +  rep_origin     f1 ori (sequence partly withheld): f1 bacteriophage origin of replication; arrow indicates direction of (+) strand synthesis
   7108..7157    -  misc_feature   bom (fragment): basis of mobility region from pBR322
   7259..7294    -  CDS            rop (fragment): Rop protein, which maintains plasmids at low copy number; rop
   7389..7493    +  promoter       AmpR promoter: bla
   7494..8354    +  CDS            AmpR: β-lactamase; bla; confers resistance to ampicillin, carbenicillin, and related antibiotics
   8525..9113    +  rep_origin     ori: high-copy-number ColE1/pMB1/pBR322/pUC origin of replication
>Addgene plasmid #108299 | pX459V2.0-eSpCas9(1.1)+K810A+K855A | addgene full sequence | sequence record 210979 | Addgene Partial NGS Result
GAGGGCCTATTTCCCATGATTCCTTCATATTTGCATATACGATACAAGGCTGTTAGAGAGATAATTGGAA
TTAATTTGACTGTAAACACAAAGATATTAGTACAAAATACGTGACGTAGAAAGTAATAATTTCTTGGGTA
GTTTGCAGTTTTAAAATTATGTTTTAAAATGGACTATCATATGCTTACCGTAACTTGAAAGTATTTCGAT
TTCTTGGCTTTATATATCTTGTGGAAAGGACGAAACACCGGGTCTTCGAGAAGACCTGTTTTAGAGCTAG
AAATAGCAAGTTAAAATAAGGCTAGTCCGTTATCAACTTGAAAAAGTGGCACCGAGTCGGTGCTTTTTTG
TTTTAGAGCTAGAAATAGCAAGTTAAAATAAGGCTAGTCCGTTTTTAGCGCGTGCGCCAATTCTGCAGAC
AAATGGCTCTAGAGGTACCCGTTACATAACTTACGGTAAATGGCCCGCCTGGCTGACCGCCCAACGACCC
CCGCCCATTGACGTCAATAGTAACGCCAATAGGGACTTTCCATTGACGTCAATGGGTGGAGTATTTACGG
TAAACTGCCCACTTGGCAGTACATCAAGTGTATCATATGCCAAGTACGCCCCCTATTGACGTCAATGACG
GTAAATGGCCCGCCTGGCATTGTGCCCAGTACATGACCTTATGGGACTTTCCTACTTGGCAGTACATCTA
CGTATTAGTCATCGCTATTACCATGGTCGAGGTGAGCCCCACGTTCTGCTTCACTCTCCCCATCTCCCCC
CCCTCCCCACCCCCAATTTTGTATTTATTTATTTTTTAATTATTTTGTGCAGCGATGGGGGCGGGGGGGG
GGGGGGGGCGCGCGCCAGGCGGGGCGGGGGGGGGGGGGGGGGGGGGGGGGGGGGGGCGGGGAGGTGCGGC
GGCAGCCAATCAGAGCGGCGCGCTCCGAAAGTTTCCTTTTATGGCGAGGCGGCGGCGGCGGCGGCCCTAT
AAAAAGCGAAGCGCGCGGCGGGCGGGAGTCGCTGCGCGCTGCCTTCGCCCCGTGCCCCGCTCCGCCGCCG
CCTCGCGCCGCCCGCCCCGGCTCTGACTGACCGCGTTACTCCCACAGGTGAGCGGGCGGGACGGCCCTTC
TCCTCCGGGCTGTAATTAGCTGAGCAAGAGGTAAGGGTTTAAGGGATGGTTGGTTGGTGGGGTATTAATG
TTTAATTACCTGGAGCACCTGCCTGAAATCACTTTTTTTCAGGTTGGACCGGTGCCACCATGGACTATAA
GGACCACGACGGAGACTACAAGGATCATGATATTGATTACAAAGACGATGACGATAAGATGGCCCCAAAG
AAGAAGCGGAAGGTCGGTATCCACGGAGTCCCAGCAGCCGACAAGAAGTACAGCATCGGCCTGGACATCG
GCACCAACTCTGTGGGCTGGGCCGTGATCACCGACGAGTACAAGGTGCCCAGCAAGAAATTCAAGGTGCT
GGGCAACACCGACCGGCACAGCATCAAGAAGAACCTGATCGGAGCCCTGCTGTTCGACAGCGGCGAAACA
GCCGAGGCCACCCGGCTGAAGAGAACCGCCAGAAGAAGATACACCAGACGGAAGAACCGGATCTGCTATC
TGCAAGAGATCTTCAGCAACGAGATGGCCAAGGTGGACGACAGCTTCTTCCACAGACTGGAAGAGTCCTT
CCTGGTGGAAGAGGATAAGAAGCACGAGCGGCACCCCATCTTCGGCAACATCGTGGACGAGGTGGCCTAC
CACGAGAAGTACCCCACCATCTACCACCTGAGAAAGAAACTGGTGGACAGCACCGACAAGGCCGACCTGC
GGCTGATCTATCTGGCCCTGGCCCACATGATCAAGTTCCGGGGCCACTTCCTGATCGAGGGCGACCTGAA
CCCCGACAACAGCGACGTGGACAAGCTGTTCATCCAGCTGGTGCAGACCTACAACCAGCTGTTCGAGGAA
AACCCCATCAACGCCAGCGGCGTGGACGCCAAGGCCATCCTGTCTGCCAGACTGAGCAAGAGCAGACGGC
TGGAAAATCTGATCGCCCAGCTGCCCGGCGAGAAGAAGAATGGCCTGTTCGGAAACCTGATTGCCCTGAG
CCTGGGCCTGACCCCCAACTTCAAGAGCAACTTCGACCTGGCCGAGGATGCCAAACTGCAGCTGAGCAAG
GACACCTACGACGACGACCTGGACAACCTGCTGGCCCAGATCGGCGACCAGTACGCCGACCTGTTTCTGG
CCGCCAAGAACCTGTCCGACGCCATCCTGCTGAGCGACATCCTGAGAGTGAACACCGAGATCACCAAGGC
CCCCCTGAGCGCCTCTATGATCAAGAGATACGACGAGCACCACCAGGACCTGACCCTGCTGAAAGCTCTC
GTGCGGCAGCAGCTGCCTGAGAAGTACAAAGAGATTTTCTTCGACCAGAGCAAGAACGGCTACGCCGGCT
ACATTGACGGCGGAGCCAGCCAGGAAGAGTTCTACAAGTTCATCAAGCCCATCCTGGAAAAGATGGACGG
CACCGAGGAACTGCTCGTGAAGCTGAACAGAGAGGACCTGCTGCGGAAGCAGCGGACCTTCGACAACGGC
AGCATCCCCCACCAGATCCACCTGGGAGAGCTGCACGCCATTCTGCGGCGGCAGGAAGATTTTTACCCAT
TCCTGAAGGACAACCGGGAAAAGATCGAGAAGATCCTGACCTTCCGCATCCCCTACTACGTGGGCCCTCT
GGCCAGGGGAAACAGCAGATTCGCCTGGATGACCAGAAAGAGCGAGGAAACCATCACCCCCTGGAACTTC
GAGGAAGTGGTGGACAAGGGCGCTTCCGCCCAGAGCTTCATCGAGCGGATGACCAACTTCGATAAGAACC
TGCCCAACGAGAAGGTGCTGCCCAAGCACAGCCTGCTGTACGAGTACTTCACCGTGTATAACGAGCTGAC
CAAAGTGAAATACGTGACCGAGGGAATGAGAAAGCCCGCCTTCCTGAGCGGCGAGCAGAAAAAGGCCATC
GTGGACCTGCTGTTCAAGACCAACCGGAAAGTGACCGTGAAGCAGCTGAAAGAGGACTACTTCAAGAAAA
TCGAGTGCTTCGACTCCGTGGAAATCTCCGGCGTGGAAGATCGGTTCAACGCCTCCCTGGGCACATACCA
CGATCTGCTGAAAATTATCAAGGACAAGGACTTCCTGGACAATGAGGAAAACGAGGACATTCTGGAAGAT
ATCGTGCTGACCCTGACACTGTTTGAGGACAGAGAGATGATCGAGGAACGGCTGAAAACCTATGCCCACC
TGTTCGACGACAAAGTGATGAAGCAGCTGAAGCGGCGGAGATACACCGGCTGGGGCAGGCTGAGCCGGAA
GCTGATCAACGGCATCCGGGACAAGCAGTCCGGCAAGACAATCCTGGATTTCCTGAAGTCCGACGGCTTC
GCCAACAGAAACTTCATGCAGCTGATCCACGACGACAGCCTGACCTTTAAAGAGGACATCCAGAAAGCCC
AGGTGTCCGGCCAGGGCGATAGCCTGCACGAGCACATTGCCAATCTGGCCGGCAGCCCCGCCATTAAGAA
GGGCATCCTGCAGACAGTGAAGGTGGTGGACGAGCTCGTGAAAGTGATGGGCCGGCACAAGCCCGAGAAC
ATCGTGATCGAAATGGCCAGAGAGAACCAGACCACCCAGAAGGGACAGAAGAACAGCCGCGAGAGAATGA
AGCGGATCGAAGAGGGCATCAAAGAGCTGGGCAGCCAGATCCTGAAAGAACACCCCGTGGAAAACACCCA
GCTGCAGAACGAGGCGCTGTACCTGTACTACCTGCAGAATGGGCGGGATATGTACGTGGACCAGGAACTG
GACATCAACCGGCTGTCCGACTACGATGTGGACCATATCGTGCCTCAGAGCTTTCTGGCCGACGACTCCA
TCGACAACGCGGTGCTGACCAGAAGCGACAAGAACCGGGGCAAGAGCGACAACGTGCCCTCCGAAGAGGT
CGTGAAGAAGATGAAGAACTACTGGCGGCAGCTGCTGAACGCCAAGCTGATTACCCAGAGAAAGTTCGAC
AATCTGACCAAGGCCGAGAGAGGCGGCCTGAGCGAACTGGATAAGGCCGGCTTCATCAAGAGACAGCTGG
TGGAAACCCGGCAGATCACAAAGCACGTGGCACAGATCCTGGACTCCCGGATGAACACTAAGTACGACGA
GAATGACAAGCTGATCCGGGAAGTGAAAGTGATCACCCTGAAGTCCAAGCTGGTGTCCGATTTCCGGAAG
GATTTCCAGTTTTACAAAGTGCGCGAGATCAACAACTACCACCACGCCCACGACGCCTACCTGAACGCCG
TCGTGGGAACCGCCCTGATCAAAAAGTACCCTGCGCTGGAAAGCGAGTTCGTGTACGGCGACTACAAGGT
GTACGACGTGCGGAAGATGATCGCCAAGAGCGAGCAGGAAATCGGCAAGGCTACCGCCAAGTACTTCTTC
TACAGCAACATCATGAACTTTTTCAAGACCGAGATTACCCTGGCCAACGGCGAGATCCGGAAGGCGCCTC
TGATCGAGACAAACGGCGAAACCGGGGAGATCGTGTGGGATAAGGGCCGGGATTTTGCCACCGTGCGGAA
AGTGCTGAGCATGCCCCAAGTGAATATCGTGAAAAAGACCGAGGTGCAGACAGGCGGCTTCAGCAAAGAG
TCTATCCTGCCCAAGAGGAACAGCGATAAGCTGATCGCCAGAAAGAAGGACTGGGACCCTAAGAAGTACG
GCGGCTTCGACAGCCCCACCGTGGCCTATTCTGTGCTGGTGGTGGCCAAAGTGGAAAAGGGCAAGTCCAA
GAAACTGAAGAGTGTGAAAGAGCTGCTGGGGATCACCATCATGGAAAGAAGCAGCTTCGAGAAGAATCCC
ATCGACTTTCTGGAAGCCAAGGGCTACAAAGAAGTGAAAAAGGACCTGATCATCAAGCTGCCTAAGTACT
CCCTGTTCGAGCTGGAAAACGGCCGGAAGAGAATGCTGGCCTCTGCCGGCGAACTGCAGAAGGGAAACGA
ACTGGCCCTGCCCTCCAAATATGTGAACTTCCTGTACCTGGCCAGCCACTATGAGAAGCTGAAGGGCTCC
CCCGAGGATAATGAGCAGAAACAGCTGTTTGTGGAACAGCACAAGCACTACCTGGACGAGATCATCGAGC
AGATCAGCGAGTTCTCCAAGAGAGTGATCCTGGCCGACGCTAATCTGGACAAAGTGCTGTCCGCCTACAA
CAAGCACCGGGATAAGCCCATCAGAGAGCAGGCCGAGAATATCATCCACCTGTTTACCCTGACCAATCTG
GGAGCCCCTGCCGCCTTCAAGTACTTTGACACCACCATCGACCGGAAGAGGTACACCAGCACCAAAGAGG
TGCTGGACGCCACCCTGATCCACCAGAGCATCACCGGCCTGTACGAGACACGGATCGACCTGTCTCAGCT
GGGAGGCGACAAAAGGCCGGCGGCCACGAAAAAGGCCGGCCAGGCAAAAAAGAAAAAGGAATTCGGCAGT
GGAGAGGGCAGAGGAAGTCTGCTAACATGCGGTGACGTCGAGGAGAATCCTGGCCCAATGACCGAGTACA
AGCCCACGGTGCGCCTCGCCACCCGCGACGACGTCCCCAGGGCCGTACGCACCCTCGCCGCCGCGTTCGC
CGACTACCCCGCCACGCGCCACACCGTCGATCCGGACCGCCACATCGAGCGGGTCACCGAGCTGCAAGAA
CTCTTCCTCACGCGCGTCGGGCTCGACATCGGCAAGGTGTGGGTCGCGGACGACGGCGCCGCGGTGGCGG
TCTGGACCACGCCGGAGAGCGTCGAAGCGGGGGCGGTGTTCGCCGAGATCGGCCCGCGCATGGCCGAGTT
GAGCGGTTCCCGGCTGGCCGCGCAGCAACAGATGGAAGGCCTCCTGGCGCCGCACCGGCCCAAGGAGCCC
GCGTGGTTCCTGGCCACCGTCGGAGTCTCGCCCGACCACCAGGGCAAGGGTCTGGGCAGCGCCGTCGTGC
TCCCCGGAGTGGAGGCGGCCGAGCGCGCCGGGGTGCCCGCCTTCCTGGAGACCTCCGCGCCCCGCAACCT
CCCCTTCTACGAGCGGCTCGGCTTCACCGTCACCGCCGACGTCGAGGTGCCCGAAGGACCGCGCACCTGG
TGCATGACCCGCAAGCCCGGTGCCTGAGAATTCTAACTAGAGCTCGCTGATCAGCCTCGACTGTGCCTTC
TAGTTGCCAGCCATCTGTTGTTTGCCCCTCCCCCGTGCCTTCCTTGACCCTGGAAGGTGCCACTCCCACT
GTCCTTTCCTAATAAAATGAGGAAATTGCATCGCATTGTCTGAGTAGGTGTCATTCTATTCTGGGGGGTG
GGGTGGGGCAGGACAGCAAGGGGGAGGATTGGGAAGAGAATAGCAGGCATGCTGGGGAGCGGCCGCAGGA
ACCCCTAGTGATGGAGTTGGCCACTCCCTCTCTGCGCGCTCGCTCGCTCACTGAGGCCGGGCGACCAAAG
GTCGCCCGACGCCCGGGCTTTGCCCGGGCGGCCTCAGTGAGCGAGCGAGCGCGCAGCTGCCTGCAGGGGC
GCCTGATGCGGTATTTTCTCCTTACGCATCTGTGCGGTATTTCACACCGCATA
[95 nt withheld, positions 6634-6728]
T
[46 nt withheld, positions 6730-6775]
C
[141 nt withheld, positions 6777-6917]
CCTTTGACGTTGGAGTCCACGTTCTTT
[37 nt withheld, positions 6945-6981]
ACTCTATCTCGGGCTATTCTTTTGATTTATAAGGGATTTTGCCGATTTCGGTCTATTGGTTAAAAAATGA
GCTGATTTAACAAAAATTTAACGCGAATTTTAACAAAATATTAACGTTTACAATTTTATGGTGCACTCTC
AGTACAATCTGCTCTGATGCCGCATAGTTAAGCCAGCCCCGACACCCGCCAACACCCGCTGACGCGCCCT
GACGGGCTTGTCTGCTCCCGGCATCCGCTTACAGACAAGCTGTGACCGTCTCCGGGAGCTGCATGTGTCA
GAGGTTTTCACCGTCATCACCGAAACGCGCGAGACGAAAGGGCCTCGTGATACGCCTATTTTTATAGGTT
AATGTCATGATAATAATGGTTTCTTAGACGTCAGGTGGCACTTTTCGGGGAAATGTGCGCGGAACCCCTA
TTTGTTTATTTTTCTAAATACATTCAAATATGTATCCGCTCATGAGACAATAACCCTGATAAATGCTTCA
ATAATATTGAAAAAGGAAGAGTATGAGTATTCAACATTTCCGTGTCGCCCTTATTCCCTTTTTTGCGGCA
TTTTGCCTTCCTGTTTTTGCTCACCCAGAAACGCTGGTGAAAGTAAAAGATGCTGAAGATCAGTTGGGTG
CACGAGTGGGTTACATCGAACTGGATCTCAACAGCGGTAAGATCCTTGAGAGTTTTCGCCCCGAAGAACG
TTTTCCAATGATGAGCACTTTTAAAGTTCTGCTATGTGGCGCGGTATTATCCCGTATTGACGCCGGGCAA
GAGCAACTCGGTCGCCGCATACACTATTCTCAGAATGACTTGGTTGAGTACTCACCAGTCACAGAAAAGC
ATCTTACGGATGGCATGACAGTAAGAGAATTATGCAGTGCTGCCATAACCATGAGTGATAACACTGCGGC
CAACTTACTTCTGACAACGATCGGAGGACCGAAGGAGCTAACCGCTTTTTTGCACAACATGGGGGATCAT
GTAACTCGCCTTGATCGTTGGGAACCGGAGCTGAATGAAGCCATACCAAACGACGAGCGTGACACCACGA
TGCCTGTAGCAATGGCAACAACGTTGCGCAAACTATTAACTGGCGAACTACTTACTCTAGCTTCCCGGCA
ACAATTAATAGACTGGATGGAGGCGGATAAAGTTGCAGGACCACTTCTGCGCTCGGCCCTTCCGGCTGGC
TGGTTTATTGCTGATAAATCTGGAGCCGGTGAGCGTGGAAGCCGCGGTATCATTGCAGCACTGGGGCCAG
ATGGTAAGCCCTCCCGTATCGTAGTTATCTACACGACGGGGAGTCAGGCAACTATGGATGAACGAAATAG
ACAGATCGCTGAGATAGGTGCCTCACTGATTAAGCATTGGTAACTGTCAGACCAAGTTTACTCATATATA
CTTTAGATTGATTTAAAACTTCATTTTTAATTTAAAAGGATCTAGGTGAAGATCCTTTTTGATAATCTCA
TGACCAAAATCCCTTAACGTGAGTTTTCGTTCCACTGAGCGTCAGACCCCGTAGAAAAGATCAAAGGATC
TTCTTGAGATCCTTTTTTTCTGCGCGTAATCTGCTGCTTGCAAACAAAAAAACCACCGCTACCAGCGGTG
GTTTGTTTGCCGGATCAAGAGCTACCAACTCTTTTTCCGAAGGTAACTGGCTTCAGCAGAGCGCAGATAC
CAAATACTGTTCTTCTAGTGTAGCCGTAGTTAGGCCACCACTTCAAGAACTCTGTAGCACCGCCTACATA
CCTCGCTCTGCTAATCCTGTTACCAGTGGCTGCTGCCAGTGGCGATAAGTCGTGTCTTACCGGGTTGGAC
TCAAGACGATAGTTACCGGATAAGGCGCAGCGGTCGGGCTGAACGGGGGGTTCGTGCACACAGCCCAGCT
TGGAGCGAACGACCTACACCGAACTGAGATACCTACAGCGTGAGCTATGAGAAAGCGCCACGCTTCCCGA
AGGGAGAAAGGCGGACAGGTATCCGGTAAGCGGCAGGGTCGGAACAGGAGAGCGCACGAGGGAGCTTCCA
GGGGGAAACGCCTGGTATCTTTATAGTCCTGTCGGGTTTCGCCACCTCTGACTTGAGCGTCGATTTTTGT
GATGCTCGTCAGGGGGGCGGAGCCTATGGAAAAACGCCAGCAACGCGGCCTTTTTACGGTTCCTGGCCTT
TTGCTGGCCTTTTGCTCACATGT
